>Addgene plasmid #120387 | pLenti-CMV-GFP-Sox11 | addgene full sequence | sequence record 235016 | Addgene NGS Result
AGGTGGCACTTTTCGGGGAAATGTGCGCGGAACCCCTATTTGTTTATTTTTCTAAATACATTCAAATATG
TATCCGCTCATGAGACAATAACCCTGATAAATGCTTCAATAATATTGAAAAAGGAAGAGTATGAGTATTC
AACATTTCCGTGTCGCCCTTATTCCCTTTTTTGCGGCATTTTGCCTTCCTGTTTTTGCTCACCCAGAAAC
GCTGGTGAAAGTAAAAGATGCTGAAGATCAGTTGGGTGCACGAGTGGGTTACATCGAACTGGATCTCAAC
AGCGGTAAGATCCTTGAGAGTTTTCGCCCCGAAGAACGTTTTCCAATGATGAGCACTTTTAAAGTTCTGC
TATGTGGCGCGGTATTATCCCGTATTGACGCCGGGCAAGAGCAACTCGGTCGCCGCATACACTATTCTCA
GAATGACTTGGTTGAGTACTCACCAGTCACAGAAAAGCATCTTACGGATGGCATGACAGTAAGAGAATTA
TGCAGTGCTGCCATAACCATGAGTGATAACACTGCGGCCAACTTACTTCTGACAACGATCGGAGGACCGA
AGGAGCTAACCGCTTTTTTGCACAACATGGGGGATCATGTAACTCGCCTTGATCGTTGGGAACCGGAGCT
GAATGAAGCCATACCAAACGACGAGCGTGACACCACGATGCCTGTAGCAATGGCAACAACGTTGCGCAAA
CTATTAACTGGCGAACTACTTACTCTAGCTTCCCGGCAACAATTAATAGACTGGATGGAGGCGGATAAAG
TTGCAGGACCACTTCTGCGCTCGGCCCTTCCGGCTGGCTGGTTTATTGCTGATAAATCTGGAGCCGGTGA
GCGTGGGTCTCGCGGTATCATTGCAGCACTGGGGCCAGATGGTAAGCCCTCCCGTATCGTAGTTATCTAC
ACGACGGGGAGTCAGGCAACTATGGATGAACGAAATAGACAGATCGCTGAGATAGGTGCCTCACTGATTA
AGCATTGGTAACTGTCAGACCAAGTTTACTCATATATACTTTAGATTGATTTAAAACTTCATTTTTAATT
TAAAAGGATCTAGGTGAAGATCCTTTTTGATAATCTCATGACCAAAATCCCTTAACGTGAGTTTTCGTTC
CACTGAGCGTCAGACCCCGTAGAAAAGATCAAAGGATCTTCTTGAGATCCTTTTTTTCTGCGCGTAATCT
GCTGCTTGCAAACAAAAAAACCACCGCTACCAGCGGTGGTTTGTTTGCCGGATCAAGAGCTACCAACTCT
TTTTCCGAAGGTAACTGGCTTCAGCAGAGCGCAGATACCAAATACTGTTCTTCTAGTGTAGCCGTAGTTA
GGCCACCACTTCAAGAACTCTGTAGCACCGCCTACATACCTCGCTCTGCTAATCCTGTTACCAGTGGCTG
CTGCCAGTGGCGATAAGTCGTGTCTTACCGGGTTGGACTCAAGACGATAGTTACCGGATAAGGCGCAGCG
GTCGGGCTGAACGGGGGGTTCGTGCACACAGCCCAGCTTGGAGCGAACGACCTACACCGAACTGAGATAC
CTACAGCGTGAGCTATGAGAAAGCGCCACGCTTCCCGAAGGGAGAAAGGCGGACAGGTATCCGGTAAGCG
GCAGGGTCGGAACAGGAGAGCGCACGAGGGAGCTTCCAGGGGGAAACGCCTGGTATCTTTATAGTCCTGT
CGGGTTTCGCCACCTCTGACTTGAGCGTCGATTTTTGTGATGCTCGTCAGGGGGGCGGAGCCTATGGAAA
AACGCCAGCAACGCGGCCTTTTTACGGTTCCTGGCCTTTTGCTGGCCTTTTGCTCACATGTTCTTTCCTG
CGTTATCCCCTGATTCTGTGGATAACCGTATTACCGCCTTTGAGTGAGCTGATACCGCTCGCCGCAGCCG
AACGACCGAGCGCAGCGAGTCAGTGAGCGAGGAAGCGGAAGAGCGCCCAATACGCAAACCGCCTCTCCCC
GCGCGTTGGCCGATTCATTAATGCAGCTGGCACGACAGGTTTCCCGACTGGAAAGCGGGCAGTGAGCGCA
ACGCAATTAATGTGAGTTAGCTCACTCATTAGGCACCCCAGGCTTTACACTTTATGCTTCCGGCTCGTAT
GTTGTGTGGAATTGTGAGCGGATAACAATTTCACACAGGAAACAGCTATGACCATGATTACGCCAAGCGC
GCAATTAACCCTCACTAAAGGGAACAAAAGCTGGAGCTGCAAGCTTAATGTAGTCTTATGCAATACTCTT
GTAGTCTTGCAACATGGTAACGATGAGTTAGCAACATGCCTTACAAGGAGAGAAAAAGCACCGTGCATGC
CGATTGGTGGAAGTAAGGTGGTACGATCGTGCCTTATTAGGAAGGCAACAGACGGGTCTGACATGGATTG
GACGAACCACTGAATTGCCGCATTGCAGAGATATTGTATTTAAGTGCCTAGCTCGATACATAAACGGGTC
TCTCTGGTTAGACCAGATCTGAGCCTGGGAGCTCTCTGGCTAACTAGGGAACCCACTGCTTAAGCCTCAA
TAAAGCTTGCCTTGAGTGCTTCAAGTAGTGTGTGCCCGTCTGTTGTGTGACTCTGGTAACTAGAGATCCC
TCAGACCCTTTTAGTCAGTGTGGAAAATCTCTAGCAGTGGCGCCCGAACAGGGACTTGAAAGCGAAAGGG
AAACCAGAGGAGCTCTCTCGACGCAGGACTCGGCTTGCTGAAGCGCGCACGGCAAGAGGCGAGGGGCGGC
GACTGGTGAGTACGCCAAAAATTTTGACTAGCGGAGGCTAGAAGGAGAGAGATGGGTGCGAGAGCGTCAG
TATTAAGCGGGGGAGAATTAGATCGCGATGGGAAAAAATTCGGTTAAGGCCAGGGGGAAAGAAAAAATAT
AAATTAAAACATATAGTATGGGCAAGCAGGGAGCTAGAACGATTCGCAGTTAATCCTGGCCTGTTAGAAA
CATCAGAAGGCTGTAGACAAATACTGGGACAGCTACAACCATCCCTTCAGACAGGATCAGAAGAACTTAG
ATCATTATATAATACAGTAGCAACCCTCTATTGTGTGCATCAAAGGATAGAGATAAAAGACACCAAGGAA
GCTTTAGACAAGATAGAGGAAGAGCAAAACAAAAGTAAGACCACCGCACAGCAAGCGGCCGCTGATCTTC
AGACCTGGAGGAGGAGATATGAGGGACAATTGGAGAAGTGAATTATATAAATATAAAGTAGTAAAAATTG
AACCATTAGGAGTAGCACCCACCAAGGCAAAGAGAAGAGTGGTGCAGAGAGAAAAAAGAGCAGTGGGAAT
AGGAGCTTTGTTCCTTGGGTTCTTGGGAGCAGCAGGAAGCACTATGGGCGCAGCGTCAATGACGCTGACG
GTACAGGCCAGACAATTATTGTCTGGTATAGTGCAGCAGCAGAACAATTTGCTGAGGGCTATTGAGGCGC
AACAGCATCTGTTGCAACTCACAGTCTGGGGCATCAAGCAGCTCCAGGCAAGAATCCTGGCTGTGGAAAG
ATACCTAAAGGATCAACAGCTCCTGGGGATTTGGGGTTGCTCTGGAAAACTCATTTGCACCACTGCTGTG
CCTTGGAATGCTAGTTGGAGTAATAAATCTCTGGAACAGATTTGGAATCACACGACCTGGATGGAGTGGG
ACAGAGAAATTAACAATTACACAAGCTTAATACACTCCTTAATTGAAGAATCGCAAAACCAGCAAGAAAA
GAATGAACAAGAATTATTGGAATTAGATAAATGGGCAAGTTTGTGGAATTGGTTTAACATAACAAATTGG
CTGTGGTATATAAAATTATTCATAATGATAGTAGGAGGCTTGGTAGGTTTAAGAATAGTTTTTGCTGTAC
TTTCTATAGTGAATAGAGTTAGGCAGGGATATTCACCATTATCGTTTCAGACCCACCTCCCAACCCCGAG
GGGACCCGACAGGCCCGAAGGAATAGAAGAAGAAGGTGGAGAGAGAGACAGAGACAGATCCATTCGATTA
GTGAACGGATCTCGACGGTATCGGTTAACTTTTAAAAGAAAAGGGGGGATTGGGGGGTACAGTGCAGGGG
AAAGAATAGTAGACATAATAGCAACAGACATACAAACTAAAGAATTACAAAAACAAATTACAAAATTCAA
AATTTTATCGATAAGCTTGGGAGTTCCGCGTTACATAACTTACGGTAAATGGCCCGCCTGGCTGACCGCC
CAACGACCCCCGCCCATTGACGTCAATAATGACGTATGTTCCCATAGTAACGCCAATAGGGACTTTCCAT
TGACGTCAATGGGTGGAGTATTTACGGTAAACTGCCCACTTGGCAGTACATCAAGTGTATCATATGCCAA
GTACGCCCCCTATTGACGTCAATGACGGTAAATGGCCCGCCTGGCATTATGCCCAGTACATGACCTTATG
GGACTTTCCTACTTGGCAGTACATCTACGTATTAGTCATCGCTATTACCATGGTGATGCGGTTTTGGCAG
TACATCAATGGGCGTGGATAGCGGTTTGACTCACGGGGATTTCCAAGTCTCCACCCCATTGACGTCAATG
GGAGTTTGTTTTGGCACCAAAATCAACGGGACTTTCCAAAATGTCGTAACAACTCCGCCCCATTGACGCA
AATGGGCGGTAGGCGTGTACGGTGGGAGGTCTATATAAGCAGAGCTCGTTTAGTGAACCGTCAGATCGCC
TGGAGACGCCATCCACGCTGTTTTGACCTCCATAGAAGACACCGACTCTAGAGGATCCATGGTGCAGCAG
GCCGAGAGCTCGGAAGCCGAGAGCAACCTGCCCCGGGACGCGCTGGACACCGAGGAGGGCGAGTTCATGG
CGTGCAGCCCGGTGGCCCTGGACGAGAGCGACCCGGACTGGTGCAAGACGGCGTCGGGCCACATCAAACG
GCCCATGAACGCCTTCATGGTGTGGTCCAAGATCGAGCGCAGGAAGATCATGGAGCAGTCGCCCGACATG
CACAACGCCGAGATCTCCAAGAGGCTGGGCAAGCGCTGGAAGATGCTGAAGGACAGCGAGAAGATCCCGT
TCATCAGGGAGGCGGAGCGCCTGCGCCTCAAGCACATGGCTGATTATCCCGACTACAAGTACCGGCCGCG
CAAAAAGCCCAAGACGGACCCAGCGGCCAAGCCCAGCGCGGGCCAGAGCCCCGACAAGAGCGCGGCGGGC
GCCAAGGCAGCCAAGGGCCCCGGCAAGAAGTGCGCCAAGCTCAAGGCGCCTGCGGGCAAGGCGGGCGCGG
GCAAGGCGGCGCAGCCGGGGGACTGCGCCGCGGGCAAGGCAGCCAAGTGCGTCTTCCTGGACGACGACGA
TGAAGACGACGACGAAGATGACGAGCTGCAGCTACGGCCCAAGCCGGACGCTGACGACGACGACGACGAG
CCCGCGCACTCGCACCTGCTGCCGCCGCCGACGCAGCAGCAACCCCCTCAGCTGCTGAGGCGCTACAGCG
TGGCCAAGGTCCCCGCCAGCCCCACGCTCAGCAGTGCCGCCGAGTCCCCCGAGGGCGCGAGCCTGTACGA
CGAAGTGCGCGCGGGCGGCCGGCTCTACTACAGCTTCAAGAACATCACCAAGCAGCAGCCTCCGCCCGCG
CCTCCCGCGCTGTCGCCCGCGTCCTCCCGCTGCGTGTCCACCTCCTCATCCAGCGGCAGCAGCAGCGGCA
GCGGCGCCGAGGATGCAGACGACCTCATGTTCGACCTGAGCTTGAATTTCTCCCAGGGCGCGCACAGCGC
CTGCGAGCAGCCACTGGGCGCGGGAGCGGCGGGGAACCTGTCCCTGTCGCTGGTGGATAAGGACCTGGAT
TCCTTCAGCGAGGGCAGCCTGGGTTCCCACTTCGAGTTCCCCGACTACTGCACGCCGGAGCTGAGCGAGA
TGATCGCGGGGGACTGGCTGGAGGCGAACTTCTCCGACCTGGTGTTCACGTATATGGATCCACCGGTCGC
CACCATGGTGAGCAAGGGCGAGGAGCTGTTCACCGGGGTGGTGCCCATCCTGGTCGAGCTGGACGGCGAC
GTAAACGGCCACAAGTTCAGCGTGTCCGGCGAGGGCGAGGGCGATGCCACCTACGGCAAGCTGACCCTGA
AGTTCATCTGCACCACCGGCAAGCTGCCCGTGCCCTGGCCCACCCTCGTGACCACCCTGACCTACGGCGT
GCAGTGCTTCAGCCGCTACCCCGACCACATGAAGCAGCACGACTTCTTCAAGTCCGCCATGCCCGAAGGC
TACGTCCAGGAGCGCACCATCTTCTTCAAGGACGACGGCAACTACAAGACCCGCGCCGAGGTGAAGTTCG
AGGGCGACACCCTGGTGAACCGCATCGAGCTGAAGGGCATCGACTTCAAGGAGGACGGCAACATCCTGGG
GCACAAGCTGGAGTACAACTACAACAGCCACAACGTCTATATCATGGCCGACAAGCAGAAGAACGGCATC
AAGGTGAACTTCAAGATCCGCCACAACATCGAGGACGGCAGCGTGCAGCTCGCCGACCACTACCAGCAGA
ACACCCCCATCGGCGACGGCCCCGTGCTGCTGCCCGACAACCACTACCTGAGCACCCAGTCCGCCCTGAG
CAAAGACCCCAACGAGAAGCGCGATCACATGGTCCTGCTGGAGTTCGTGACCGCCGCCGGGATCACTCTC
GGCATGGACGAGCTGTACAAGTAAAGCGGCCGCGTCGACAATCAACCTCTGGATTACAAAATTTGTGAAA
GATTGACTGGTATTCTTAACTATGTTGCTCCTTTTACGCTATGTGGATACGCTGCTTTAATGCCTTTGTA
TCATGCTATTGCTTCCCGTATGGCTTTCATTTTCTCCTCCTTGTATAAATCCTGGTTGCTGTCTCTTTAT
GAGGAGTTGTGGCCCGTTGTCAGGCAACGTGGCGTGGTGTGCACTGTGTTTGCTGACGCAACCCCCACTG
GTTGGGGCATTGCCACCACCTGTCAGCTCCTTTCCGGGACTTTCGCTTTCCCCCTCCCTATTGCCACGGC
GGAACTCATCGCCGCCTGCCTTGCCCGCTGCTGGACAGGGGCTCGGCTGTTGGGCACTGACAATTCCGTG
GTGTTGTCGGGGAAGCTGACGTCCTTTCCATGGCTGCTCGCCTGTGTTGCCACCTGGATTCTGCGCGGGA
CGTCCTTCTGCTACGTCCCTTCGGCCCTCAATCCAGCGGACCTTCCTTCCCGCGGCCTGCTGCCGGCTCT
GCGGCCTCTTCCGCGTCTTCGCCTTCGCCCTCAGACGAGTCGGATCTCCCTTTGGGCCGCCTCCCCGCCT
GGAATTCGAGCTCGGTACCTTTAAGACCAATGACTTACAAGGCAGCTGTAGATCTTAGCCACTTTTTAAA
AGAAAAGGGGGGACTGGAAGGGCTAGCTCACTCCCAACGAAGACAAGATCTGCTTTTTGCTTGTACTGGG
TCTCTCTGGTTAGACCAGATCTGAGCCTGGGAGCTCTCTGGCTAACTAGGGAACCCACTGCTTAAGCCTC
AATAAAGCTTGCCTTGAGTGCTTCAAGTAGTGTGTGCCCGTCTGTTGTGTGACTCTGGTAACTAGAGATC
CCTCAGACCCTTTTAGTCAGTGTGGAAAATCTCTAGCAGTAGTAGTTCATGTCATCTTATTATTCAGTAT
TTATAACTTGCAAAGAAATGAATATCAGAGAGTGAGAGGAACTTGTTTATTGCAGCTTATAATGGTTACA
AATAAAGCAATAGCATCACAAATTTCACAAATAAAGCATTTTTTTCACTGCATTCTAGTTGTGGTTTGTC
CAAACTCATCAATGTATCTTATCATGTCTGGCTCTAGCTATCCCGCCCCTAACTCCGCCCAGTTCCGCCC
ATTCTCCGCCCCATGGCTGACTAATTTTTTTTATTTATGCAGAGGCCGAGGCCGCCTCGGCCTCTGAGCT
ATTCCAGAAGTAGTGAGGAGGCTTTTTTGGAGGCCTAGGGACGTACCCAATTCGCCCTATAGTGAGTCGT
ATTACGCGCGCTCACTGGCCGTCGTTTTACAACGTCGTGACTGGGAAAACCCTGGCGTTACCCAACTTAA
TCGCCTTGCAGCACATCCCCCTTTCGCCAGCTGGCGTAATAGCGAAGAGGCCCGCACCGATCGCCCTTCC
CAACAGTTGCGCAGCCTGAATGGCGAATGGG
[124 nt withheld, positions 8152-8275]
C
[91 nt withheld, positions 8277-8367]
A
[49 nt withheld, positions 8369-8417]
CCTTTGACGTTGGAGTCCACGTTCTTT
[37 nt withheld, positions 8445-8481]
ACCCTATCTCGGTCTATTCTTTTGATTTATAAGGGATTTTGCCGATTTCGGCCTATTGGTTAAAAAATGA
GCTGATTTAACAAAAATTTAACGCGAATTTTAACAAAATATTAACGCTTACAATTT
Features (pLannotate 1.2.2; 27 found; start..end, strand, type, name):
     26..130     +  promoter       AmpR promoter: bla
    131..991     +  CDS            AmpR: β-lactamase; bla; confers resistance to ampicillin, carbenicillin, and related antibiotics
   1162..1750    +  rep_origin     ori: high-copy-number ColE1/pMB1/pBR322/pUC origin of replication
   1933..2025    +  CDS            lacI (fragment): lac repressor; lacI; The lac repressor binds to the lac operator to inhibit transcription in E. coli. This inhibition can be relieved by adding lactose or isopropyl-β-D-thiogalactopyranoside (IPTG).
   2038..2059    +  protein_bind   CAP binding site: CAP binding activates transcription in the presence of cAMP. E. coli catabolite activator protein
   2074..2104    +  promoter       lac promoter: promoter for the E. coli lac operon
   2112..2128    +  protein_bind   lac operator: The lac repressor binds to the lac operator to inhibit transcription in E. coli. This inhibition can be relieved by adding lactose or isopropyl-β-D-thiogalactopyranoside (IPTG). lac repressor encoded by lacI
   2173..2191    +  promoter       T3 promoter: promoter for bacteriophage T3 RNA polymerase
   2219..2445    +  promoter       RSV promoter: Rous sarcoma virus enhancer/promoter
   2446..2626    +  LTR            5' LTR (truncated): truncated 5' long terminal repeat (LTR) from HIV-1
   2673..2798    +  misc_feature   HIV-1 Ψ: packaging signal of human immunodeficiency virus type 1
   2782..3145    +  CDS            HIV-1 gag (fragment): gag protein from human immunodeficiency virus 1; gag
   3291..3524    +  misc_feature   RRE: The Rev response element (RRE) of HIV-1 allows for Rev-dependent mRNA export from the nucleus to the cytoplasm.
   3901..4001    +  CDS            Rev (fragment): human immunodeficiency virus 1 (HIV-1) Rev protein; rev; enhances nuclear export of unspliced and incompletely spliced viral mRNAs
   4020..4136    +  misc_feature   cPPT/CTS: central polypurine tract and central termination sequence of HIV-1
   4159..4462    +  enhancer       CMV enhancer: human cytomegalovirus immediate early enhancer
   4463..4666    +  promoter       CMV promoter: human cytomegalovirus (CMV) immediate early promoter
   4749..5933    +  CDS            Sox11: SOX11_MOUSE - Also known as Sox-11. Experimental evidence at protein level: Swiss-Prot protein existence level 1. Transcription factor that acts as a transcriptional activator (PubMed:18505825, PubMed:18403418). Binds cooperatively with POU3F2/BRN2 or POU3F1/OCT6 to gene promoters, which enhances transcriptional activation (PubMed:18505825, PubMed:18403418). Acts as a transcriptional activator of TEAD2 by binding to its gene promoter and first intron (PubMed:20596238). Plays a redundant role with SOX4 and SOX12 in cell survival of developing tissues such as the neural tube, branchial arches an
   5955..6674    +  CDS            EGFP: the original enhanced GFP (Yang et al., 1996) mammalian codon-optimized
   6690..7278    +  misc_feature   WPRE: woodchuck hepatitis virus posttranscriptional regulatory element
   7295..7432    +  CDS            nef (fragment): NEF_HV1LA - Experimental evidence at protein level: Swiss-Prot protein existence level 1. Extracellular Nef protein targets CD4(+) T-lymphocytes for apoptosis by interacting with CXCR4 surface receptors. From Human immunodeficiency virus type 1 group M subtype B (isolate Lai) (HIV-1).
   7418..7598    +  LTR            5' LTR (truncated): truncated 5' long terminal repeat (LTR) from HIV-1
   7670..7791    +  polyA_signal   SV40 poly(A) signal: SV40 polyadenylation signal
   7810..7945    +  rep_origin     SV40 ori: SV40 origin of replication
   7966..7984    -  promoter       T7 promoter: promoter for bacteriophage T7 RNA polymerase
   7992..8147    +  CDS            lacZα (fragment): LacZα fragment of β-galactosidase; lacZ fragment
   8152..8580    +  rep_origin     f1 ori (sequence partly withheld): f1 bacteriophage origin of replication; arrow indicates direction of (+) strand synthesis
