[The description below was written by a language model from this plasmid's Addgene catalogue record and pLannotate feature annotations shown in this document.]
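Description:
pLenti-CMV-GFP-Sox11 is a lentiviral mammalian expression plasmid built on the pLenti CMV GFP backbone and intended for overexpression of mouse Sox11 by viral infection of target cells. In bacteria it is maintained as a high-copy plasmid through a ColE1/pUC-type origin and selected with ampicillin via the β-lactamase gene. An f1 origin, an SV40 origin and remnants of a lac/lacZα cloning region with flanking T3 and T7 promoters are also annotated in the backbone. No mammalian drug-selection marker appears in the feature table, so transduced cells would be identified by fluorescence rather than by antibiotic selection.

The viral portion has the layout of a third-generation, Tat-independent transfer vector. An RSV promoter drives a truncated HIV-1 5' LTR, followed by the Ψ packaging signal with a gag fragment, the Rev response element for Rev-dependent nuclear export of the genomic RNA, and the cPPT/CTS element that aids nuclear import in transduced cells. A second truncated LTR and an SV40 polyadenylation signal close the unit. Between these elements, the CMV immediate-early enhancer and promoter drive the mouse Sox11 coding sequence, which was inserted at a BamHI site and lies directly upstream of EGFP. The catalogue lists GFP as a tag or fusion partner, and the short gap between the two reading frames with no IRES or 2A element annotated is consistent with a C-terminal Sox11-EGFP fusion, although the record does not explicitly confirm the reading frame. A WPRE downstream of EGFP enhances transcript stability and expression. The construct was deposited in connection with work on long noncoding RNAs in neuroregeneration, where Sox11, a transcriptional activator, was overexpressed.
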