Addgene plasmid #120387: pLenti-CMV-GFP-Sox11
Purpose: over expression of sox11 using infection
Depositing lab: Igor Ulitsky. Depositing organization: Weizmann Institute of Science. Publication: Regulation of Neuroregeneration by Long Noncoding RNAs. Perry RB, Hezroni H, Goldrich MJ, Ulitsky I. Mol Cell. 2018 Nov 1;72(3):553-567.e5. doi: 10.1016/j.molcel.2018.09.021. Epub 2018 Oct 25. PubMed 30401432.
Backbone
  Vector backbone: pLenti CMV GFP
  Backbone size w/o insert (bp): 7424
  Total vector size (bp): 8617
  Vector type: Mammalian Expression, Lentiviral
Growth in bacteria
  Bacterial resistance: Ampicillin, 100 μg/mL
  Growth temperature: 37°C
  Growth strain: NEB Stable
  Copy number: High Copy
Gene/Insert
  Gene/Insert name: sox11 (alt name: Mus musculus SRY (sex determining region Y)-box 11)
  Species: M. musculus (mouse)
  Insert size (bp): 1193
  GenBank ID: NM_009234.6
  Entrez Gene: Sox11 (a.k.a. 1110038H03Rik, 6230403H02Rik, AI836553, end, end1)
  Promoter: CMV
  Tag / fusion protein: GFP
  Cloning method: Restriction Enzyme; 5′ cloning site BamHI (unknown if destroyed); 3′ cloning site BamHI (unknown if destroyed)
  Sequencing primers: 5′ CCCCATTGACGCAAATGGGCGG; 3′ AAGTCGTGCTGCTTCATGTG
Terms and licenses: Academic/Nonprofit Terms; Industry Terms: Not Available to Industry
How to cite: pLenti-CMV-GFP-Sox11 was a gift from Igor Ulitsky (Addgene plasmid # 120387 ; http://n2t.net/addgene:120387 ; RRID:Addgene_120387)
